>Addgene plasmid #239295 | LentiCRISPR-B_sgRNA_EXOSC10 (pAVA3318) | addgene full sequence | sequence record 479145 | Addgene NGS Result
TTAATGTAGTCTTATGCAATACTCTTGTAGTCTTGCAACATGGTAACGATGAGTTAGCAACATGCCTTAC
AAGGAGAGAAAAAGCACCGTGCATGCCGATTGGTGGAAGTAAGGTGGTACGATCGTGCCTTATTAGGAAG
GCAACAGACGGGTCTGACATGGATTGGACGAACCACTGAATTGCCGCATTGCAGAGATATTGTATTTAAG
TGCCTAGCTCGATACATAAACGGGTCTCTCTGGTTAGACCAGATCTGAGCCTGGGAGCTCTCTGGCTAAC
TAGGGAACCCACTGCTTAAGCCTCAATAAAGCTTGCCTTGAGTGCTTCAAGTAGTGTGTGCCCGTCTGTT
GTGTGACTCTGGTAACTAGAGATCCCTCAGACCCTTTTAGTCAGTGTGGAAAATCTCTAGCAGTGGCGCC
CGAACAGGGACTTGAAAGCGAAAGGGAAACCAGAGGAGCTCTCTCGACGCAGGACTCGGCTTGCTGAAGC
GCGCACGGCAAGAGGCGAGGGGCGGCGACTGGTGAGTACGCCAAAAATTTTGACTAGCGGAGGCTAGAAG
GAGAGAGATGGGTGCGAGAGCGTCAGTATTAAGCGGGGGAGAATTAGATCGCGATGGGAAAAAATTCGGT
TAAGGCCAGGGGGAAAGAAAAAATATAAATTAAAACATATAGTATGGGCAAGCAGGGAGCTAGAACGATT
CGCAGTTAATCCTGGCCTGTTAGAAACATCAGAAGGCTGTAGACAAATACTGGGACAGCTACAACCATCC
CTTCAGACAGGATCAGAAGAACTTAGATCATTATATAATACAGTAGCAACCCTCTATTGTGTGCATCAAA
GGATAGAGATAAAAGACACCAAGGAAGCTTTAGACAAGATAGAGGAAGAGCAAAACAAAAGTAAGACCAC
CGCACAGCAAGCGGCCGCTGATCTTCAGACCTGGAGGAGGAGATATGAGGGACAATTGGAGAAGTGAATT
ATATAAATATAAAGTAGTAAAAATTGAACCATTAGGAGTAGCACCCACCAAGGCAAAGAGAAGAGTGGTG
CAGAGAGAAAAAAGAGCAGTGGGAATAGGAGCTTTGTTCCTTGGGTTCTTGGGAGCAGCAGGAAGCACTA
TGGGCGCAGCGTCAATGACGCTGACGGTACAGGCCAGACAATTATTGTCTGGTATAGTGCAGCAGCAGAA
CAATTTGCTGAGGGCTATTGAGGCGCAACAGCATCTGTTGCAACTCACAGTCTGGGGCATCAAGCAGCTC
CAGGCAAGAATCCTGGCTGTGGAAAGATACCTAAAGGATCAACAGCTCCTGGGGATTTGGGGTTGCTCTG
GAAAACTCATTTGCACCACTGCTGTGCCTTGGAATGCTAGTTGGAGTAATAAATCTCTGGAACAGATTTG
GAATCACACGACCTGGATGGAGTGGGACAGAGAAATTAACAATTACACAAGCTTAATACACTCCTTAATT
GAAGAATCGCAAAACCAGCAAGAAAAGAATGAACAAGAATTATTGGAATTAGATAAATGGGCAAGTTTGT
GGAATTGGTTTAACATAACAAATTGGCTGTGGTATATAAAATTATTCATAATGATAGTAGGAGGCTTGGT
AGGTTTAAGAATAGTTTTTGCTGTACTTTCTATAGTGAATAGAGTTAGGCAGGGATATTCACCATTATCG
TTTCAGACCCACCTCCCAACCCCGAGGGGACCCAGAGAGGGCCTATTTCCCATGATTCCTTCATATTTGC
ATATACGATACAAGGCTGTTAGAGAGATAATTAGAATTAATTTGACTGTAAACACAAAGATATTAGTACA
AAATACGTGACGTAGAAAGTAATAATTTCTTGGGTAGTTTGCAGTTTTAAAATTATGTTTTAAAATGGAC
TATCATATGCTTACCGTAACTTGAAAGTATTTCGATTTCTTGGCTTTATATATCTTGTGGAAAGGACGAA
ACACCGTAATGTTGCTGCGACACCCAGTTTTAGAGCTAGAAATAGCAAGTTAAAATAAGGCTAGTCCGTT
ATCAACTTGAAAAAGTGGCACCGAGTCGGTGCTTTTTTGAATTCTAGATCTTGAGACAAATGGCAGTATT
CATCCACAATTTTAAAAGAAAAGGGGGGATTGGGGGGTACAGTGCAGGGGAAAGAATAGTAGACATAATA
GCAACAGACATACAAACTAAAGAATTACAAAAACAAATTACAAAAATTCAAAATTTTCGGGTTTATTACA
GGGACAGCAGAGATCCACTTTGGCGCCGGCTCGAGTGGCTCCGGTGCCCGTCAGTGGGCAGAGCGCACAT
CGCCCACAGTCCCCGAGAAGTTGGGGGGAGGGGTCGGCAATTGAACCGGTGCCTAGAGAAGGTGGCGCGG
GGTAAACTGGGAAAGTGATGTCGTGTACTGGCTCCGCCTTTTTCCCGAGGGTGGGGGAGAACCGTATATA
AGTGCAGTAGTCGCCGTGAACGTTCTTTTTCGCAACGGGTTTGCCGCCAGAACACAGGTGTCGTGACGCG
GGATCCGCCACCATGGATTACAAAGACGATGACGATAAGATGGCCCCAAAGAAGAAGCGGAAGGTCGGTA
TCCACGGAGTCCCAGCAGCCGACAAGAAGTACAGCATCGGCCTGGACATCGGCACCAACTCTGTGGGCTG
GGCCGTGATCACCGACGAGTACAAGGTGCCCAGCAAGAAATTCAAGGTGCTGGGCAACACCGACCGGCAC
AGCATCAAGAAGAACCTGATCGGAGCCCTGCTGTTCGACAGCGGCGAAACAGCCGAGGCCACCCGGCTGA
AGAGAACCGCCAGAAGAAGATACACCAGACGGAAGAACCGGATCTGCTATCTGCAAGAGATCTTCAGCAA
CGAGATGGCCAAGGTGGACGACAGCTTCTTCCACAGACTGGAAGAGTCCTTCCTGGTGGAAGAGGATAAG
AAGCACGAGCGGCACCCCATCTTCGGCAACATCGTGGACGAGGTGGCCTACCACGAGAAGTACCCCACCA
TCTACCACCTGAGAAAGAAACTGGTGGACAGCACCGACAAGGCCGACCTGCGGCTGATCTATCTGGCCCT
GGCCCACATGATCAAGTTCCGGGGCCACTTCCTGATCGAGGGCGACCTGAACCCCGACAACAGCGACGTG
GACAAGCTGTTCATCCAGCTGGTGCAGACCTACAACCAGCTGTTCGAGGAAAACCCCATCAACGCCAGCG
GCGTGGACGCCAAGGCCATCCTGTCTGCCAGACTGAGCAAGAGCAGACGGCTGGAAAATCTGATCGCCCA
GCTGCCCGGCGAGAAGAAGAATGGCCTGTTCGGAAACCTGATTGCCCTGAGCCTGGGCCTGACCCCCAAC
TTCAAGAGCAACTTCGACCTGGCCGAGGATGCCAAACTGCAGCTGAGCAAGGACACCTACGACGACGACC
TGGACAACCTGCTGGCCCAGATCGGCGACCAGTACGCCGACCTGTTTCTGGCCGCCAAGAACCTGTCCGA
CGCCATCCTGCTGAGCGACATCCTGAGAGTGAACACCGAGATCACCAAGGCCCCCCTGAGCGCCTCTATG
ATCAAGAGATACGACGAGCACCACCAGGACCTGACCCTGCTGAAAGCTCTCGTGCGGCAGCAGCTGCCTG
AGAAGTACAAAGAGATTTTCTTCGACCAGAGCAAGAACGGCTACGCCGGCTACATTGACGGCGGAGCCAG
CCAGGAAGAGTTCTACAAGTTCATCAAGCCCATCCTGGAAAAGATGGACGGCACCGAGGAACTGCTCGTG
AAGCTGAACAGAGAGGACCTGCTGCGGAAGCAGCGGACCTTCGACAACGGCAGCATCCCCCACCAGATCC
ACCTGGGAGAGCTGCACGCCATTCTGCGGCGGCAGGAAGATTTTTACCCATTCCTGAAGGACAACCGGGA
AAAGATCGAGAAGATCCTGACCTTCCGCATCCCCTACTACGTGGGCCCTCTGGCCAGGGGAAACAGCAGA
TTCGCCTGGATGACCAGAAAGAGCGAGGAAACCATCACCCCCTGGAACTTCGAGGAAGTGGTGGACAAGG
GCGCTTCCGCCCAGAGCTTCATCGAGCGGATGACCAACTTCGATAAGAACCTGCCCAACGAGAAGGTGCT
GCCCAAGCACAGCCTGCTGTACGAGTACTTCACCGTGTATAACGAGCTGACCAAAGTGAAATACGTGACC
GAGGGAATGAGAAAGCCCGCCTTCCTGAGCGGCGAGCAGAAAAAGGCCATCGTGGACCTGCTGTTCAAGA
CCAACCGGAAAGTGACCGTGAAGCAGCTGAAAGAGGACTACTTCAAGAAAATCGAGTGCTTCGACTCCGT
GGAAATCTCCGGCGTGGAAGATCGGTTCAACGCCTCCCTGGGCACATACCACGATCTGCTGAAAATTATC
AAGGACAAGGACTTCCTGGACAATGAGGAAAACGAGGACATTCTGGAAGATATCGTGCTGACCCTGACAC
TGTTTGAGGACAGAGAGATGATCGAGGAACGGCTGAAAACCTATGCCCACCTGTTCGACGACAAAGTGAT
GAAGCAGCTGAAGCGGCGGAGATACACCGGCTGGGGCAGGCTGAGCCGGAAGCTGATCAACGGCATCCGG
GACAAGCAGTCCGGCAAGACAATCCTGGATTTCCTGAAGTCCGACGGCTTCGCCAACAGAAACTTCATGC
AGCTGATCCACGACGACAGCCTGACCTTTAAAGAGGACATCCAGAAAGCCCAGGTGTCCGGCCAGGGCGA
TAGCCTGCACGAGCACATTGCCAATCTGGCCGGCAGCCCCGCCATTAAGAAGGGCATCCTGCAGACAGTG
AAGGTGGTGGACGAGCTCGTGAAAGTGATGGGCCGGCACAAGCCCGAGAACATCGTGATCGAAATGGCCA
GAGAGAACCAGACCACCCAGAAGGGACAGAAGAACAGCCGCGAGAGAATGAAGCGGATCGAAGAGGGCAT
CAAAGAGCTGGGCAGCCAGATCCTGAAAGAACACCCCGTGGAAAACACCCAGCTGCAGAACGAGAAGCTG
TACCTGTACTACCTGCAGAATGGGCGGGATATGTACGTGGACCAGGAACTGGACATCAACCGGCTGTCCG
ACTACGATGTGGACCATATCGTGCCTCAGAGCTTTCTGAAGGACGACTCCATCGACAACAAGGTGCTGAC
CAGAAGCGACAAGAACCGGGGCAAGAGCGACAACGTGCCCTCCGAAGAGGTCGTGAAGAAGATGAAGAAC
TACTGGCGGCAGCTGCTGAACGCCAAGCTGATTACCCAGAGAAAGTTCGACAATCTGACCAAGGCCGAGA
GAGGCGGCCTGAGCGAACTGGATAAGGCCGGCTTCATCAAGAGACAGCTGGTGGAAACCCGGCAGATCAC
AAAGCACGTGGCACAGATCCTGGACTCCCGGATGAACACTAAGTACGACGAGAATGACAAGCTGATCCGG
GAAGTGAAAGTGATCACCCTGAAGTCCAAGCTGGTGTCCGATTTCCGGAAGGATTTCCAGTTTTACAAAG
TGCGCGAGATCAACAACTACCACCACGCCCACGACGCCTACCTGAACGCCGTCGTGGGAACCGCCCTGAT
CAAAAAGTACCCTAAGCTGGAAAGCGAGTTCGTGTACGGCGACTACAAGGTGTACGACGTGCGGAAGATG
ATCGCCAAGAGCGAGCAGGAAATCGGCAAGGCTACCGCCAAGTACTTCTTCTACAGCAACATCATGAACT
TTTTCAAGACCGAGATTACCCTGGCCAACGGCGAGATCCGGAAGCGGCCTCTGATCGAGACAAACGGCGA
AACCGGGGAGATCGTGTGGGATAAGGGCCGGGATTTTGCCACCGTGCGGAAAGTGCTGAGCATGCCCCAA
GTGAATATCGTGAAAAAGACCGAGGTGCAGACAGGCGGCTTCAGCAAAGAGTCTATCCTGCCCAAGAGGA
ACAGCGATAAGCTGATCGCCAGAAAGAAGGACTGGGACCCTAAGAAGTACGGCGGCTTCGACAGCCCCAC
CGTGGCCTATTCTGTGCTGGTGGTGGCCAAAGTGGAAAAGGGCAAGTCCAAGAAACTGAAGAGTGTGAAA
GAGCTGCTGGGGATCACCATCATGGAAAGAAGCAGCTTCGAGAAGAATCCCATCGACTTTCTGGAAGCCA
AGGGCTACAAAGAAGTGAAAAAGGACCTGATCATCAAGCTGCCTAAGTACTCCCTGTTCGAGCTGGAAAA
CGGCCGGAAGAGAATGCTGGCCTCTGCCGGCGAACTGCAGAAGGGAAACGAACTGGCCCTGCCCTCCAAA
TATGTGAACTTCCTGTACCTGGCCAGCCACTATGAGAAGCTGAAGGGCTCCCCCGAGGATAATGAGCAGA
AACAGCTGTTTGTGGAACAGCACAAGCACTACCTGGACGAGATCATCGAGCAGATCAGCGAGTTCTCCAA
GAGAGTGATCCTGGCCGACGCTAATCTGGACAAAGTGCTGTCCGCCTACAACAAGCACCGGGATAAGCCC
ATCAGAGAGCAGGCCGAGAATATCATCCACCTGTTTACCCTGACCAATCTGGGAGCCCCTGCCGCCTTCA
AGTACTTTGACACCACCATCGACCGGAAGAGGTACACCAGCACCAAAGAGGTGCTGGACGCCACCCTGAT
CCACCAGAGCATCACCGGCCTGTACGAGACACGGATCGACCTGTCTCAGCTGGGAGGCGACAAGCGTCCT
GCTGCTACTAAGAAAGCTGGTCAAGCTAAGAAAAAGAAAGCTAGCGGCAGCGGCGCCACCAACTTCAGCC
TGCTGAAGCAGGCCGGCGACGTGGAGGAGAACCCCGGCCCCATGGCCAAGCCTTTGTCTCAAGAAGAATC
CACCCTCATTGAAAGAGCAACGGCTACAATCAACAGCATCCCCATCTCTGAAGACTACAGCGTCGCCAGC
GCAGCTCTCTCTAGCGACGGCCGCATCTTCACTGGTGTCAATGTATATCATTTTACTGGGGGACCTTGTG
CAGAACTCGTGGTGCTGGGCACTGCTGCTGCTGCGGCAGCTGGCAACCTGACTTGTATCGTCGCGATCGG
AAATGAGAACAGGGGCATCTTGAGCCCCTGCGGACGGTGCCGACAGGTGCTTCTCGATCTGCATCCTGGG
ATCAAAGCCATAGTGAAGGACAGTGATGGACAGCCGACGGCAGTTGGGATTCGTGAATTGCTGCCCTCTG
GTTATGTGTGGGAGGGCTAAACGCGTTAAGTCGACAATCAACCTCTGGATTACAAAATTTGTGAAAGATT
GACTGGTATTCTTAACTATGTTGCTCCTTTTACGCTATGTGGATACGCTGCTTTAATGCCTTTGTATCAT
GCTATTGCTTCCCGTATGGCTTTCATTTTCTCCTCCTTGTATAAATCCTGGTTGCTGTCTCTTTATGAGG
AGTTGTGGCCCGTTGTCAGGCAACGTGGCGTGGTGTGCACTGTGTTTGCTGACGCAACCCCCACTGGTTG
GGGCATTGCCACCACCTGTCAGCTCCTTTCCGGGACTTTCGCTTTCCCCCTCCCTATTGCCACGGCGGAA
CTCATCGCCGCCTGCCTTGCCCGCTGCTGGACAGGGGCTCGGCTGTTGGGCACTGACAATTCCGTGGTGT
TGTCGGGGAAATCATCGTCCTTTCCTTGGCTGCTCGCCTGTGTTGCCACCTGGATTCTGCGCGGGACGTC
CTTCTGCTACGTCCCTTCGGCCCTCAATCCAGCGGACCTTCCTTCCCGCGGCCTGCTGCCGGCTCTGCGG
CCTCTTCCGCGTCTTCGCCTTCGCCCTCAGACGAGTCGGATCTCCCTTTGGGCCGCCTCCCCGCGTCGAC
TTTAAGACCAATGACTTACAAGGCAGCTGTAGATCTTAGCCACTTTTTAAAAGAAAAGGGGGGACTGGAA
GGGCTAATTCACTCCCAACGAAGACAAGATCTGCTTTTTGCTTGTACTGGGTCTCTCTGGTTAGACCAGA
TCTGAGCCTGGGAGCTCTCTGGCTAACTAGGGAACCCACTGCTTAAGCCTCAATAAAGCTTGCCTTGAGT
GCTTCAAGTAGTGTGTGCCCGTCTGTTGTGTGACTCTGGTAACTAGAGATCCCTCAGACCCTTTTAGTCA
GTGTGGAAAATCTCTAGCAGTACGTATAGTAGTTCATGTCATCTTATTATTCAGTATTTATAACTTGCAA
AGAAATGAATATCAGAGAGTGAGAGGAACTTGTTTATTGCAGCTTATAATGGTTACAAATAAAGCAATAG
CATCACAAATTTCACAAATAAAGCATTTTTTTCACTGCATTCTAGTTGTGGTTTGTCCAAACTCATCAAT
GTATCTTATCATGTCTGGCTCTAGCTATCCCGCCCCTAACTCCGCCCATCCCGCCCCTAACTCCGCCCAG
TTCCGCCCATTCTCCGCCCCATGGCTGACTAATTTTTTTTATTTATGCAGAGGCCGAGGCCGCCTCGGCC
TCTGAGCTATTCCAGAAGTAGTGAGGAGGCTTTTTTGGAGGCCTAGGGACGTACCCAATTCGCCCTATAG
TGAGTCGTATTACGCGCGCTCACTGGCCGTCGTTTTACAACGTCGTGACTGGGAAAACCCTGGCGTTACC
CAACTTAATCGCCTTGCAGCACATCCCCCTTTCGCCAGCTGGCGTAATAGCGAAGAGGCCCGCACCGATC
GCCCTTCCCAACAGTTGCGCAGCCTGAATGGCGAATGGG
[124 nt withheld, positions 8720-8843]
C
[91 nt withheld, positions 8845-8935]
A
[49 nt withheld, positions 8937-8985]
CCTTTGACGTTGGAGTCCACGTTCTTT
[37 nt withheld, positions 9013-9049]
ACCCTATCTCGGTCTATTCTTTTGATTTATAAGGGATTTTGCCGATTTCGGCCTATTGGTTAAAAAATGA
GCTGATTTAACAAAAATTTAACGCGAATTTTAACAAAATATTAACGCTTACAATTTAGGTGGCACTTTTC
GGGGAAATGTGCGCGGAACCCCTATTTGTTTATTTTTCTAAATACATTCAAATATGTATCCGCTCATGAG
ACAATAACCCTGATAAATGCTTCAATAATATTGAAAAAGGAAGAGTATGAGTATTCAACATTTCCGTGTC
GCCCTTATTCCCTTTTTTGCGGCATTTTGCCTTCCTGTTTTTGCTCACCCAGAAACGCTGGTGAAAGTAA
AAGATGCTGAAGATCAGTTGGGTGCACGAGTGGGTTACATCGAACTGGATCTCAACAGCGGTAAGATCCT
TGAGAGTTTTCGCCCCGAAGAACGTTTTCCAATGATGAGCACTTTTAAAGTTCTGCTATGTGGCGCGGTA
TTATCCCGTATTGACGCCGGGCAAGAGCAACTCGGTCGCCGCATACACTATTCTCAGAATGACTTGGTTG
AGTACTCACCAGTCACAGAAAAGCATCTTACGGATGGCATGACAGTAAGAGAATTATGCAGTGCTGCCAT
AACCATGAGTGATAACACTGCGGCCAACTTACTTCTGACAACGATCGGAGGACCGAAGGAGCTAACCGCT
TTTTTGCACAACATGGGGGATCATGTAACTCGCCTTGATCGTTGGGAACCGGAGCTGAATGAAGCCATAC
CAAACGACGAGCGTGACACCACGATGCCTGTAGCAATGGCAACAACGTTGCGCAAACTATTAACTGGCGA
ACTACTTACTCTAGCTTCCCGGCAACAATTAATAGACTGGATGGAGGCGGATAAAGTTGCAGGACCACTT
CTGCGCTCGGCCCTTCCGGCTGGCTGGTTTATTGCTGATAAATCTGGAGCCGGTGAGCGTGGGTCTCGCG
GTATCATTGCAGCACTGGGGCCAGATGGTAAGCCCTCCCGTATCGTAGTTATCTACACGACGGGGAGTCA
GGCAACTATGGATGAACGAAATAGACAGATCGCTGAGATAGGTGCCTCACTGATTAAGCATTGGTAACTG
TCAGACCAAGTTTACTCATATATACTTTAGATTGATTTAAAACTTCATTTTTAATTTAAAAGGATCTAGG
TGAAGATCCTTTTTGATAATCTCATGACCAAAATCCCTTAACGTGAGTTTTCGTTCCACTGAGCGTCAGA
CCCCGTAGAAAAGATCAAAGGATCTTCTTGAGATCCTTTTTTTCTGCGCGTAATCTGCTGCTTGCAAACA
AAAAAACCACCGCTACCAGCGGTGGTTTGTTTGCCGGATCAAGAGCTACCAACTCTTTTTCCGAAGGTAA
CTGGCTTCAGCAGAGCGCAGATACCAAATACTGTTCTTCTAGTGTAGCCGTAGTTAGGCCACCACTTCAA
GAACTCTGTAGCACCGCCTACATACCTCGCTCTGCTAATCCTGTTACCAGTGGCTGCTGCCAGTGGCGAT
AAGTCGTGTCTTACCGGGTTGGACTCAAGACGATAGTTACCGGATAAGGCGCAGCGGTCGGGCTGAACGG
GGGGTTCGTGCACACAGCCCAGCTTGGAGCGAACGACCTACACCGAACTGAGATACCTACAGCGTGAGCT
ATGAGAAAGCGCCACGCTTCCCGAAGGGAGAAAGGCGGACAGGTATCCGGTAAGCGGCAGGGTCGGAACA
GGAGAGCGCACGAGGGAGCTTCCAGGGGGAAACGCCTGGTATCTTTATAGTCCTGTCGGGTTTCGCCACC
TCTGACTTGAGCGTCGATTTTTGTGATGCTCGTCAGGGGGGCGGAGCCTATGGAAAAACGCCAGCAACGC
GGCCTTTTTACGGTTCCTGGCCTTTTGCTGGCCTTTTGCTCACATGTTCTTTCCTGCGTTATCCCCTGAT
TCTGTGGATAACCGTATTACCGCCTTTGAGTGAGCTGATACCGCTCGCCGCAGCCGAACGACCGAGCGCA
GCGAGTCAGTGAGCGAGGAAGCGGAAGAGCGCCCAATACGCAAACCGCCTCTCCCCGCGCGTTGGCCGAT
TCATTAATGCAGCTGGCACGACAGGTTTCCCGACTGGAAAGCGGGCAGTGAGCGCAACGCAATTAATGTG
AGTTAGCTCACTCATTAGGCACCCCAGGCTTTACACTTTATGCTTCCGGCTCGTATGTTGTGTGGAATTG
TGAGCGGATAACAATTTCACACAGGAAACAGCTATGACCATGATTACGCCAAGCGCGCAATTAACCCTCA
CTAAAGGGAACAAAAGCTGGAGCTGCAAGC
Features (pLannotate 1.2.2; 29 found; start..end, strand, type, name):
      5..231     +  promoter       RSV promoter: Rous sarcoma virus enhancer/promoter
    232..412     +  LTR            5' LTR (truncated): truncated 5' long terminal repeat (LTR) from HIV-1
    459..584     +  misc_feature   HIV-1 Ψ: packaging signal of human immunodeficiency virus type 1
    568..931     +  CDS            HIV-1 gag (fragment): gag protein from human immunodeficiency virus 1; gag
   1077..1310    +  misc_feature   RRE: The Rev response element (RRE) of HIV-1 allows for Rev-dependent mRNA export from the nucleus to the cytoplasm.
   1687..1713    +  CDS            Rev (fragment): human immunodeficiency virus 1 (HIV-1) Rev protein; rev; enhances nuclear export of unspliced and incompletely spliced viral mRNAs
   1717..1957    +  promoter       U6 promoter: RNA polymerase III promoter for human U6 snRNA
   1987..2062    +  misc_RNA       gRNA scaffold: guide RNA scaffold for the Streptococcus pyogenes CRISPR/Cas9 system
   2110..2227    +  misc_feature   cPPT/CTS: central polypurine tract and central termination sequence of HIV-1
   2296..2507    +  promoter       EF-1α core promoter: core promoter for human elongation factor EF-1α
   2611..4212    +  CDS            Cas9(N): N-terminal portion of Streptococcus pyogenes Cas9 (Zetsche et al., 2015)
   4213..6711    +  CDS            Cas9(C): C-terminal portion of Streptococcus pyogenes Cas9 (Zetsche et al., 2015)
   6832..7230    +  CDS            BSD: blasticidin S deaminase; Aspergillus terreus BSD; confers resistance to blasticidin
   7246..7834    +  misc_feature   WPRE: woodchuck hepatitis virus posttranscriptional regulatory element
   7885..7904    +  misc_feature   cPPT/CTS (fragment): central polypurine tract and central termination sequence of HIV-1
   7906..8139    +  LTR            3' LTR (ΔU3): self-inactivating 3' long terminal repeat (LTR) from HIV-1
   8217..8338    +  polyA_signal   SV40 poly(A) signal: SV40 polyadenylation signal
   8378..8513    +  rep_origin     SV40 ori: SV40 origin of replication
   8534..8552    -  promoter       T7 promoter: promoter for bacteriophage T7 RNA polymerase
   8560..8715    +  CDS            lacZα (fragment): LacZα fragment of β-galactosidase; lacZ fragment
   8720..9148    +  rep_origin     f1 ori (sequence partly withheld): f1 bacteriophage origin of replication; arrow indicates direction of (+) strand synthesis
   9201..9305    +  promoter       AmpR promoter: bla
   9306..10166   +  CDS            AmpR: β-lactamase; bla; confers resistance to ampicillin, carbenicillin, and related antibiotics
  10337..10925   +  rep_origin     ori: high-copy-number ColE1/pMB1/pBR322/pUC origin of replication
  11108..11200   +  CDS            lacI (fragment): lac repressor; lacI; The lac repressor binds to the lac operator to inhibit transcription in E. coli. This inhibition can be relieved by adding lactose or isopropyl-β-D-thiogalactopyranoside (IPTG).
  11213..11234   +  protein_bind   CAP binding site: CAP binding activates transcription in the presence of cAMP. E. coli catabolite activator protein
  11249..11279   +  promoter       lac promoter: promoter for the E. coli lac operon
  11283..11305   +  protein_bind   lac operator (fragment): The lac repressor binds to the lac operator to inhibit transcription in E. coli. This inhibition can be relieved by adding lactose or isopropyl-β-D-thiogalactopyranoside (IPTG). lac repressor encoded by lacI
  11348..11366   +  promoter       T3 promoter: promoter for bacteriophage T3 RNA polymerase
