[The description below was written by a language model from this plasmid's Addgene catalogue record and pLannotate feature annotations shown in this document.]
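Description:
LentiCRISPR-B_sgRNA_EXOSC10 (pAVA3318) is an all-in-one lentiviral CRISPR vector of about 11.4 kb, built on the LentiCRISPR-B backbone, that delivers Streptococcus pyogenes Cas9, a blasticidin resistance marker and a single guide RNA against human EXOSC10 (also known as RRP6 or PM/Scl-100). It is propagated in E. coli as a high-copy plasmid through a ColE1/pUC-type origin with ampicillin selection (AmpR). The backbone also carries an f1 origin, an SV40 origin and poly(A) signal, and remnants of lac, T7 and T3 cloning elements that play no role in the payload.

The transfer cassette has a third-generation, self-inactivating layout. An RSV promoter replaces the U3 region of a truncated HIV-1 5' LTR to drive genomic RNA production in packaging cells. It is followed by the Ψ packaging signal with a gag fragment, the Rev response element for nuclear export, a cPPT/CTS, and a ΔU3 3' LTR that silences LTR-driven transcription after integration. Within this unit, a human U6 RNA polymerase III promoter transcribes the EXOSC10-targeting spacer fused to the S. pyogenes gRNA scaffold; the guide cassette was inserted by Gibson cloning. Downstream, an EF-1α core promoter drives Cas9, which the annotation software splits into N- and C-terminal portions although they are contiguous. According to the catalogue entry, Cas9 is linked through a P2A peptide to blasticidin S deaminase, so both proteins come from one transcript; the P2A itself is not annotated in the feature table. A WPRE enhances expression of this transcript. The construct is intended for transducing human cells, selecting them with blasticidin, and disrupting EXOSC10. It was deposited with a study that used a forward genetic approach to identify human pathways acting on nuclear non-coding RNAs.
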