Addgene plasmid #239295: LentiCRISPR-B_sgRNA_EXOSC10 (pAVA3318)
Purpose: Lentiviral vector expressing Cas9-P2A-Blasticidin and an sgRNA targeting EXOSC10
Depositing lab: Andrei Alexandrov. Depositing organization: Clemson University. Publication: Identification of human pathways acting on nuclear non-coding RNAs using the Mirror forward genetic approach. Che R, Panah M, Mirani B, Knowles K, Ostapovich A, Majumdar D, Chen X, DeSimone J, White W, Noonan M, Luo H, Alexandrov A. Nat Commun. 2025 May 22;16(1):4741. doi: 10.1038/s41467-025-59998-3. PubMed 40399278.
Backbone
  Vector backbone: LentiCRISPR-B
  Vector type: Lentiviral, CRISPR
  Selectable markers: Blasticidin
Growth in bacteria
  Bacterial resistance: Ampicillin, 100 μg/mL
  Growth temperature: 37°C
  Growth strain: NEB Stable
  Copy number: High Copy
Gene/Insert
  Gene/Insert name: U6-driven sgRNA targeting EXOSC10
  gRNA/shRNA sequence: TAATGTTGCTGCGACACCCA
  Species: H. sapiens (human)
  Entrez Gene: EXOSC10 (a.k.a. PM-Scl, PM/Scl-100, PMSCL, PMSCL2, RRP6, Rrp6p, p2, p3, p4)
  Cloning method: Gibson Cloning
  Sequencing primers: 5′ CGTGACGTAGAAAGTAATAATTTCTTGGGTAG
Terms and licenses: Academic/Nonprofit Terms; Industry Terms: Not Available to Industry
Depositor comments: Please visit https://doi.org/10.1101/2024.09.26.615073 for bioRxiv preprint.
How to cite: LentiCRISPR-B_sgRNA_EXOSC10 (pAVA3318) was a gift from Andrei Alexandrov (Addgene plasmid # 239295 ; http://n2t.net/addgene:239295 ; RRID:Addgene_239295)
